Addgene plasmid #44221: pEGFP(C1)-NIPP1
Depositing lab: Angus Lamond & Laura Trinkle-Mulcahy. Depositing organization: University of Dundee. Publication: Dynamic targeting of protein phosphatase 1 within the nuclei of living mammalian cells. Trinkle-Mulcahy L, Sleeman JE, Lamond AI. J Cell Sci. 2001 Dec;114(Pt 23):4219-28. PubMed 11739654.
Backbone
  Vector backbone: pEGFP-C1
  Backbone manufacturer: Clontech
  Backbone size w/o insert (bp): 4700
  Total vector size (bp): 5330
  Vector type: Mammalian Expression
  Selectable markers: Neomycin (select with G418)
Growth in bacteria
  Bacterial resistance: Kanamycin, 50 μg/mL
  Growth temperature: 37°C
  Growth strain: DH5alpha
  Copy number: High Copy
Gene/Insert
  Gene/Insert name: NIPP1
  Species: H. sapiens (human)
  Insert size (bp): 630
  GenBank ID: NM_014110
  Entrez Gene: PPP1R8 (a.k.a. ARD-1, ARD1, NIPP-1, NIPP1, PRO2047)
  Promoter: CMV
  Tag / fusion protein: GFP (N terminal on backbone)
  Cloning method: Restriction Enzyme; 5′ cloning site EcoRI (unknown if destroyed); 3′ cloning site SalI (unknown if destroyed)
  Sequencing primers: 5′ TGGTCCTGCTGGAGTTCGTGACC; 3′ GTTTGGACAAACCACAACTAGAATGCAG
Terms and licenses: Academic/Nonprofit Terms; Industry Terms: Not Available to Industry
How to cite: pEGFP(C1)-NIPP1 was a gift from Angus Lamond & Laura Trinkle-Mulcahy (Addgene plasmid # 44221 ; http://n2t.net/addgene:44221 ; RRID:Addgene_44221)
