[The description below was written by a language model from this plasmid's Addgene catalogue record.]
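Description:
pEGFP(C1)-NIPP1 is a mammalian expression plasmid built on the Clontech pEGFP-C1 backbone (about 4.7 kb; roughly 5.3 kb in total with the insert). It is maintained as a high-copy plasmid in E. coli under kanamycin selection. The record also lists a neomycin marker, so transfected mammalian cells can be selected with G418. In this backbone family a single resistance gene typically serves both purposes. No feature table is supplied, so the origins of replication and polyadenylation signals are not itemised in the record.

The payload is a human NIPP1 sequence, the product of the PPP1R8 gene, also known as ARD1. NIPP1 is known as a nuclear inhibitor and regulatory subunit of protein phosphatase 1. The insert is recorded as about 630 bp and was cloned between the EcoRI and SalI sites of the polylinker, though the record does not say whether these sites survived cloning. It also does not state whether the insert represents the full coding region or a particular isoform or fragment. Because the polylinker lies downstream of the fluorescent protein coding sequence, expression from the CMV promoter yields a fusion with GFP at the N terminus of NIPP1.

The associated publication concerns the dynamic targeting of protein phosphatase 1 within the nuclei of living mammalian cells. This fits use of the construct for transient or stable expression of fluorescently tagged NIPP1, allowing its subnuclear localisation and behaviour to be followed by live-cell fluorescence microscopy, particularly in relation to PP1 targeting.
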