>Addgene plasmid #44221 | pEGFP(C1)-NIPP1 | depositor partial sequence | sequence record 64301 | Covers N term part of the insert
NNNNNNNNNNNNNNNNNNNNNNNNNNNNNNNNNNNNNNNGTCCGGACTCNNATCTCGAGCTCAAGCTTCG
AATTCTCATATGGCGGCAGCCGCGAACTCCGGCTCTAGCCTCCCGCTGTTCGACTGCCCAACCTGGGCAG
GTAAGCCCCCTCCCGGTTTACATCTGGATGTAGTCAAAGGAGACAAACTAATTGAGAAACTGATTATTGA
TGAGAAGAAGTATTACTTATTTGGGAGAAACCCTGATTTGTGTGACTTTACCATTGACCACCAGTCTTGC
TCTCGGGTCCATGCTGCACTTGTCTACCACAAGCATCTGAAGAGAGTTTTCCTGATAGATCTCAACAGTA
CACACGGCACTTTCTTGGGTCACATTCGGTTGGAACCTCACAAGCCTCAGCAAATTCCCATCGATTCCAC
GGTCTCATTTGGCGCATCCACAAGGGCATACACTCTGCGCGAGAAGCCTCAGACATTGCCATCGGCTGTG
AAAGGAGATGAGAAGATGGGTGGAGAGGATGATGAACTCAAGGGCTTACTGGGGCTTCCAGAGGAGGAAA
CTGAGCTTGATAACCTGACAGAGTTCAACACTGCCCACAACAAGCGGATTTCTACCCTTACCATTGAGGA
GGGAAATCTGGACATTCAAAGACCAAAGAGGAAGAGGAAGAACTCACGGGTGACATTCAGTGAGGATGAT
GAGATCATCAACCCAGNNNATGTGGATCCCTCAGTTGGTCGATTCAGGAACATGGTGCAAACTGCAGTGG
TCCCAGTCAAGNNNNNGCGTGTNNNNNGCCCTGGCTCCCTGGGCCTGGAGGAATCNNNNAGNNNNNGCAT
GCAGAACTTTGCCTTCAGCGGAGGACTCTACGGGGNNNTGCCCCCCACACACAGTGANNNANNNNNNNNN
NNNNNNNNNNNNCANNGNNNNNNNNNNNNCNNNNNCNNNNNNN
