>Addgene plasmid #44221 | pEGFP(C1)-NIPP1 | depositor partial sequence | sequence record 64302 | Covers C term part of the insert
NNNNNNNNNNNNNNNNNNNNNNNNNNNNNATNTGTGATGCTATTGCTTTATTTNNNCCATTATAAGCTGC
AATAAACAAGTTAACAACAACAATTGCATTCATTTTATGTTTCAGGTTCAGGGGGAGGTGTGGGAGGTTT
TTTAAAGCAAGTAAAACCTCTACAAATGTGGTATGGCTGATTATGATCAGTTATCTAGATCCGGTGGATC
CCGGGCCCGCGGTACCGTCGACAATCAGCAAGGAAGGTGTGGGCTTCTTGCCTGGCCAAGCCTCTTTTGC
ATATTTCTTCTTCTTGGGTTCATTTACAGCTTCAGGGTTATAGACTGCAGGGTTTGGTGCAGGGTTCATG
TTCACTGCTGACGGCACAACAGGAGTCAAGTCCACATCAGGGGCAAGGTTTGGGTATGGCATGGGCAAGC
CACCGATGAGTGCTGTCCCATGGATGCCATGTGGCTGGGAGCCTGCTTCACTGTGTGTGGGGGGCAGGCC
CCCGTAGAGTCCTCCGCTGAAGGCAAAGTTCTGCATGCGCCTGCTCCCTGATTCCTCCAGGCCCAGGGAG
CCAGGGCCCTCCACACGCTTCTTCTTGACTGGGACCACTGCAGTTTGCACCATGTTCCTGAATCGACCAA
CTGAGGGATCCACATCCTCTGGGTTGATGATCTCATCATCCTCACTGAATGTCACCCGTGAGTTCTTCCT
CTTCCTCTTTGGTCTTTGAATGTCCAGATTTCCCTCCTCAATGGTAAGGGTAGAAATCCGCTTGTTGTGG
GCAGTGTTGAACTCTGTNNNNNTATCAAGCTCAGTTTCCTCCTCTGGAANNCCCNNNAAGCCCTTGNNNT
CATCATCCTCTCCACCCATCTTCNNNTCNCNNNTCACNGNNNNNGGCAATGTCTGANNCTTCTNNNNNNN
NNNNNNNNNNNNTTGTGNNNNNNNCNANNNNNNNNNNNNNNNNNNNNNNNNNTTNNNNNNNNNNNNNNNN
NNNNNNNNNNNNNNNNNNNNNNNCCCNNNNNNN
