>Addgene plasmid #44221 | pEGFP(C1)-NIPP1 | addgene partial sequence | sequence record 67518 | CMV-F
GTGAACCGTCAGATCCGCTAGCGCTACCGGTCGCCACCATGGTGAGCAAGGGCGAGGAGCTGTTCACCGG
GGTGGTGCCCATCCTGGTCGAGCTGGACGGCGACGTAAACGGCCACAAGTTCAGCGTGTCCGGCGAGGGC
GAGGGCGATGCCACCTACGGCAAGCTGACCCTGAAGTTCATCTGCACCACCGGCAAGCTGCCCGTGCCCT
GGCCCACCCTCGTGACCACCCTGACCTACGGCGTGCAGTGCTTCAGCCGCTACCCCGACCACATGAAGCA
GCACGACTTCTTCAAGTCCGCCATGCCCGAAGGCTACGTCCAGGAGCGCACCATCTTCTTCAAGGACGAC
GGCAACTACAAGACCCGCGCCGAGGTGAAGTTCGAGGGCGACACCCTGGTGAACCGCATCGAGCTGAAGG
GCATCGACTTCAAGGAGGACGGCAACATCCTGGGGCACAAGCTGGAGTACAACTACAACAGCCACAACGT
CTATATCATGGCCGACAAGCAGAAGAACGGCATCAAGGTGAACTTCAAGATCCGCCACAACATCGAGGAC
GGCAGCGTGCAGCTCGCCGACCACTACCAGCAGAACACCCCCATCGGCGACGGCCCCGTGCTGCTGCCCG
ACAACCACTACCTGAGCACCCAGTCCGCCCTGAGCAAAGACCCCAACGAGAAGCGCGATCACATGGTCCT
GCTGGAGTTCGTGACCGCCGCCGGGATCACTCTCGGCATGGACGAGCTGTACAAGTCCGGACTCAGATCT
CGAGCTCAAGCTTCGAATTCTCATATGGCGGCAGCCGCGAACTCCGGCTCTAGCCTCCCGCTGTTCGACT
GCCCAACCTGGGCAGGTAAGCCCCCT
