>Addgene plasmid #44221 | pEGFP(C1)-NIPP1 | addgene partial sequence | sequence record 67548 | EGFP-C 5'-CATGGTCCTGCTGGAGTTCGTG-3'
AGTCCGGACTCAGATCTCGAGCTCAAGCTTCGAATTCTCATATGGCGGCAGCCGCGAACTCCGGCTCTAG
CCTCCCGCTGTTCGACTGCCCAACCTGGGCAGGTAAGCCCCCTCCCGGTTTACATCTGGATGTAGTCAAA
GGAGACAAACTAATTGAGAAACTGATTATTGATGAGAAGAAGTATTACTTATTTGGGAGAAACCCTGATT
TGTGTGACTTTACCATTGACCACCAGTCTTGCTCTCGGGTCCATGCTGCACTTGTCTACCACAAGCATCT
GAAGAGAGTTTTCCTGATAGATCTCAACAGTACACACGGCACTTTCTTGGGTCACATTCGGTTGGAACCT
CACAAGCCTCAGCAAATTCCCATCGATTCCACGGTCTCATTTGGCGCATCCACAAGGGCATACACTCTGC
GCGAGAAGCCTCAGACATTGCCATCGGCTGTGAAAGGAGATGAGAAGATGGGTGGAGAGGATGATGAACT
CAAGGGCTTACTGGGGCTTCCAGAGGAGGAAACTGAGCTTGATAACCTGACAGAGTTCAACACTGCCCAC
AACAAGCGGATTTCTACCCTTACCATTGAGGAGGGAAATCTGGACATTCAAAGACCAAAGAGGAAGAGGA
AGAACTCACGGGTGACATTCAGTGAGGATGATGAGATCATCAACCCAGAGGATGTGGATCCCTCAGTTGG
TCGATTCAGGAACATGGTGCAAACTGCAGTGGTCCCAGTCAAGAAGAAGCGTGTGGAGGGCCCTGGCTCC
CTGGGCCTGGAGGAATCAGGGAGCAGGCGCATGCAGAACTTTGCCTTCAGCGGAGGACTCTACGGGGGCC
TGCCCCCCACACACAGTGAA
